>Addgene plasmid #196617 | pVRC8400-SARS-CoV-2-RBD-BJ.1-AVI | addgene full sequence | sequence record 385178 | Addgene NGS Result
TCGCGCGTTTCGGTGATGACGGTGAAAACCTCTGACACATGCAGCTCCCGGAGACGGTCACAGCTTGTCT
GTAAGCGGATGCCGGGAGCAGACAAGCCCGTCAGGGCGCGTCAGCGGGTGTTGGCGGGTGTCGGGGCTGG
CTTAACTATGCGGCATCAGAGCAGATTGTACTGAGAGTGCACCATATGCGGTGTGAAATACCGCACAGAT
GCGTAAGGAGAAAATACCGCATCAGATTGGCTATTGGCCATTGCATACGTTGTATCCATATCATAATATG
TACATTTATATTGGCTCATGTCCAACATTACCGCCATGTTGACATTGATTATTGACTAGTTATTAATAGT
AATCAATTACGGGGTCATTAGTTCATAGCCCATATATGGAGTTCCGCGTTACATAACTTACGGTAAATGG
CCCGCCTGGCTGACCGCCCAACGACCCCCGCCCATTGACGTCAATAATGACGTATGTTCCCATAGTAACG
CCAATAGGGACTTTCCATTGACGTCAATGGGTGGAGTATTTACGGTAAACTGCCCACTTGGCAGTACATC
AAGTGTATCATATGCCAAGTACGCCCCCTATTGACGTCAATGACGGTAAATGGCCCGCCTGGCATTATGC
CCAGTACATGACCTTATGGGACTTTCCTACTTGGCAGTACATCTACGTATTAGTCATCGCTATTACCATG
GTGATGCGGTTTTGGCAGTACATCAATGGGCGTGGATAGCGGTTTGACTCACGGGGATTTCCAAGTCTCC
ACCCCATTGACGTCAATGGGAGTTTGTTTTGGCACCAAAATCAACGGGACTTTCCAAAATGTCGTAACAA
CTCCGCCCCATTGACGCAAATGGGCGGTAGGCGTGTACGGTGGGAGGTCTATATAAGCAGAGCTCGTTTA
GTGAACCGTCAGATCGCCTGGAGACGCCATCCACGCTGTTTTGACCTCCATAGAAGACACCGGGACCGAT
CCAGCCTCCATCGGCTCGCATCTCTCCTTCACGCGCCCGCCGCCCTACCTGAGGCCGCCATCCACGCCGG
TTGAGTCGCGTTCTGCCGCCTCCCGCCTGTGGTGCCTCCTGAACTGCGTCCGCCGTCTAGGTAAGTTTAA
AGCTCAGGTCGAGACCGGGCCTTTGTCCGGCGCTCCCTTGGAGCCTACCTAGACTCAGCCGGCTCTCCAC
GCTTTGCCTGACCCTGCTTGCTCAACTCTAGTTAACGGTGGAGGGCAGTGTAGTCTGAGCAGTACTCGTT
GCTGCCGCGCGCGCCACCAGACATAATAGCTGACAGACTAACAGACTGTTCCTTTCCATGGGTCTTTTCT
GCAGTCACCGTCGTCGACACGTGTGATCAGATATCGCGGCCGCTCTAGACCACCATGGGATGGTCATGTA
TCATCCTTTTTCTAGTAGCAACTGCAACCGGTGTACATTCCGCACCAGAGCTGCTGGGAGGACCTAGCGT
GTTCCTGTTTCCCCCTAAGCCTAAGGACACCCTGATGATCAGCCGGACCCCAGAGGTGACATGCGTGGTG
GTGGACGTGTCCCACGAGGACCCCGAGGTGAAGTTCAACTGGTACGTGGATGGCGTGGAGGTGCACAATG
CCAAGACCAAGCCAAGGGAGGAGCAGTACAACTCTACCTATCGCGTGGTGAGCGTGCTGACAGTGCTGCA
CCAGGACTGGCTGAACGGCAAGGAGTACAAGTGTAAGGTGTCTAATAAGGCCCTGCCTGCCCCAATCGAG
AAGACCATCAGCAAGGCAAAGGGACAGCCAAGGGAGCCTCAGGTGTATACCCTGCCACCCAGCCGCGACG
AGCTGACAAAGAACCAGGTGTCCCTGTACTGCCTGGTGAAGGGCTTCTATCCTTCCGATATCGCCGTGGA
GTGGGAGTCTAATGGCCAGCCAGAGAACAATTACAAGACCACACCTCCAGTGCTGGACTCCGATGGCTCT
TTCTTTCTGTATTCCAAGCTGACCGTGGATAAGAGCCGGTGGCAGCAGGGCAACGTGTTTAGCTGTTCCG
TGATGCACGAGGCCCTGCACAATCACTACACACAGAAGTCTCTGAGCCTGTCCCCCGGCAAGGGAGGAGG
AGGCAGCGGCGGAGGAGGCTCCGGAGGCGGCGGCTCTGGCGGCGGCGGCAGCGCCCCTGAACTGCTGGGA
GGACCAAGCGTGTTCCTGTTTCCACCTAAGCCCAAAGATACCCTGATGATCTCCAGGACCCCTGAAGTCA
CCTGCGTGGTCGTGGACGTGTCTCATGAGGACCCCGAAGTCAAGTTCAACTGGTACGTGGACGGAGTCGA
AGTCCATAACGCCAAGACCAAGCCTAGAGAAGAGCAGTACAACTCCACCTATAGAGTGGTGTCTGTGCTG
ACAGTGCTGCATCAGGATTGGCTGAATGGCAAGGAATATAAGTGTAAGGTGAGCAATAAGGCCCTGCCCG
CCCCTATCGAGAAGACCATCTCTAAAGCCAAAGGACAGCCAAGGGAGCCACAGGTGTATACACTGCCACC
CAGCCGGGACGAGCTGACCAAGAACCAGGTGAGCCTGACATGTCTGGTCAAGGGCTTCTACCCCAGTGAC
ATTGCTGTGGAGTGGGAGTCCAATGGCCAGCCTGAGAACAATTATAAAACTACCCCACCAGTGCTGGACA
GCGATGGCTCCTTCTTTCTGACCAGCAAGCTGACAGTGGATAAGTCCCGCTGGCAGCAGGGAAACGTGTT
TTCTTGTAGCGTGATGCATGAGGCCCTGCATAACCACTACACCCAGAAGTCCCTGTCTCTGAGCCCAGGC
AAGGGAGGCAGCGGAGGCGGAGGCAGCGGAGGCCTGGAGGTGCTGTTTCAGGGCCCTCCAAACATTACCA
ACCTCTGCCCCTTCCACGAGGTGTTTAACGCCACAACATTTGCCTCCGTTTACGCCTGGAATAGAAAGAG
AATCAGCAATTGTGTGGCCGACTACTCCGTGATCTATAACTTCGCCCCTTTCTTCGCCTTCAAGTGCTAC
GGCGTTTCCCCAACAAAGCTGAATGACCTGTGCTTCACCAACGTGTACGCCGACTCCTTCGTAATTAGAG
GCAATGAGGTGTCCCAGATCGCACCAGGCCAGACCGGTAACATCGCTGACTACAACTATAAGCTGCCTGA
TGATTTTACAGGCTGCGTGATCGCCTGGAACTCCAACAAGCTGGATAGCAAGCCTAGCGGCAACTACAAC
TACCTGTACCGGCTGTTTCGCAAGTCTAACCTGAAACCTTTCGAGAGAGACATCTCCACAGAGATCTACC
AGGCCGGTAACAAGCCTTGTAACGGGGCCGCCGGCTTCAACTGTTACGTCCCTCTGAGAAGCTACGGCTT
CCGGCCTACCTATGGAGTCGGCCACCAGCCATACCGGGTGGTCGTGCTGTCCTTCGAGTTACTCCACGCC
CCCGCCACCGTCTGCGGTGGAGGAGGCCTGGTGCCACAGCAGAGCGGAGGCCTGAACGACATCTTCGAGG
CCCAGAAGATCGAGTGGCACGAGGGCTGATGAGGATCCAGATCTGCTGTGCCTTCTAGTTGCCAGCCATC
TGTTGTTTGCCCCTCCCCCGTGCCTTCCTTGACCCTGGAAGGTGCCACTCCCACTGTCCTTTCCTAATAA
AATGAGGAAATTGCATCGCATTGTCTGAGTAGGTGTCATTCTATTCTGGGGGGTGGGGTGGGGCAGGACA
GCAAGGGGGAGGATTGGGAAGACAATAGCAGGCATGCTGGGGATGCGGTGGGCTCTATGGGTACCCAGGT
GCTGAAGAATTGACCCGGTTCCTCCTGGGCCAGAAAGAAGCAGGCACATCCCCTTCTCTGTGACACACCC
TGTCCACGCCCCTGGTTCTTAGTTCCAGCCCCACTCATAGGACACTCATAGCTCAGGAGGGCTCCGCCTT
CAATCCCACCCGCTAAAGTACTTGGAGCGGTCTCTCCCTCCCTCATCAGCCCACCAAACCAAACCTAGCC
TCCAAGAGTGGGAAGAAATTAAAGCAAGATAGGCTATTAAGTGCAGAGGGAGAGAAAATGCCTCCAACAT
GTGAGGAAGTAATGAGAGAAATCATAGAATTTTAAGGCCATGATTTAAGGCCATCATGGCCTTAATCTTC
CGCTTCCTCGCTCACTGACTCGCTGCGCTCGGTCGTTCGGCTGCGGCGAGCGGTATCAGCTCACTCAAAG
GCGGTAATACGGTTATCCACAGAATCAGGGGATAACGCAGGAAAGAACATGTGAGCAAAAGGCCAGCAAA
AGGCCAGGAACCGTAAAAAGGCCGCGTTGCTGGCGTTTTTCCATAGGCTCCGCCCCCCTGACGAGCATCA
CAAAAATCGACGCTCAAGTCAGAGGTGGCGAAACCCGACAGGACTATAAAGATACCAGGCGTTTCCCCCT
GGAAGCTCCCTCGTGCGCTCTCCTGTTCCGACCCTGCCGCTTACCGGATACCTGTCCGCCTTTCTCCCTT
CGGGAAGCGTGGCGCTTTCTCATAGCTCACGCTGTAGGTATCTCAGTTCGGTGTAGGTCGTTCGCTCCAA
GCTGGGCTGTGTGCACGAACCCCCCGTTCAGCCCGACCGCTGCGCCTTATCCGGTAACTATCGTCTTGAG
TCCAACCCGGTAAGACACGACTTATCGCCACTGGCAGCAGCCACTGGTAACAGGATTAGCAGAGCGAGGT
ATGTAGGCGGTGCTACAGAGTTCTTGAAGTGGTGGCCTAACTACGGCTACACTAGAAGAACAGTATTTGG
TATCTGCGCTCTGCTGAAGCCAGTTACCTTCGGAAAAAGAGTTGGTAGCTCTTGATCCGGCAAACAAACC
ACCGCTGGTAGCGGTGGTTTTTTTGTTTGCAAGCAGCAGATTACGCGCAGAAAAAAAGGATCTCAAGAAG
ATCCTTTGATCTTTTCTACGGGGTCTGACGCTCAGTGGAACGAAAACTCACGTTAAGGGATTTTGGTCAT
GAGATTATCAAAAAGGATCTTCACCTAGATCCTTTTAAATTAAAAATGAAGTTTTAAATCAATCTAAAGT
ATATATGAGTAAACTTGGTCTGACAGTTACCAATGCTTAATCAGTGAGGCACCTATCTCAGCGATCTGTC
TATTTCGTTCATCCATAGTTGCCTGACTCGGGGGGGGGGGGCGCTGAGGTCTGCCTCGTGAAGAAGGTGT
TGCTGACTCATACCAGGCCTGAATCGCCCCATCATCCAGCCAGAAAGTGAGGGAGCCACGGTTGATGAGA
GCTTTGTTGTAGGTGGACCAGTTGGTGATTTTGAACTTTTGCTTTGCCACGGAACGGTCTGCGTTGTCGG
GAAGATGCGTGATCTGATCCTTCAACTCAGCAAAAGTTCGATTTATTCAACAAAGCCGCCGTCCCGTCAA
GTCAGCGTAATGCTCTGCCAGTGTTACAACCAATTAACCAATTCTGATTAGAAAAACTCATCGAGCATCA
AATGAAACTGCAATTTATTCATATCAGGATTATCAATACCATATTTTTGAAAAAGCCGTTTCTGTAATGA
AGGAGAAAACTCACCGAGGCAGTTCCATAGGATGGCAAGATCCTGGTATCGGTCTGCGATTCCGACTCGT
CCAACATCAATACAACCTATTAATTTCCCCTCGTCAAAAATAAGGTTATCAAGTGAGAAATCACCATGAG
TGACGACTGAATCCGGTGAGAATGGCAAAAGCTTATGCATTTCTTTCCAGACTTGTTCAACAGGCCAGCC
ATTACGCTCGTCATCAAAATCACTCGCATCAACCAAACCGTTATTCATTCGTGATTGCGCCTGAGCGAGA
CGAAATACGCGATCGCTGTTAAAAGGACAATTACAAACAGGAATCGAATGCAACCGGCGCAGGAACACTG
CCAGCGCATCAACAATATTTTCACCTGAATCAGGATATTCTTCTAATACCTGGAATGCTGTTTTCCCGGG
GATCGCAGTGGTGAGTAACCATGCATCATCAGGAGTACGGATAAAATGCTTGATGGTCGGAAGAGGCATA
AATTCCGTCAGCCAGTTTAGTCTGACCATCTCATCTGTAACATCATTGGCAACGCTACCTTTGCCATGTT
TCAGAAACAACTCTGGCGCATCGGGCTTCCCATACAATCGATAGATTGTCGCACCTGATTGCCCGACATT
ATCGCGAGCCCATTTATACCCATATAAATCAGCATCCATGTTGGAATTTAATCGCGGCCTCGAGCAAGAC
GTTTCCCGTTGAATATGGCTCATAACACCCCTTGTATTACTGTTTATGTAAGCAGACAGTTTTATTGTTC
ATGATGATATATTTTTATCTTGTGCAATGTAACATCAGAGATTTTGAGACACAACGTGGCTTTCCCCCCC
CCCCCATTATTGAAGCATTTATCAGGGTTATTGTCTCATGAGCGGATACATATTTGAATGTATTTAGAAA
AATAAACAAATAGGGGTTCCGCGCACATTTCCCCGAAAAGTGCCACCTGACGTCTAAGAAACCATTATTA
TCATGACATTAACCTATAAAAATAGGCGTATCACGAGGCCCTTTCGTC
Features (pLannotate 1.2.2; 15 found; start..end, strand, type, name):
    137..235     +  misc_feature   bom (fragment): basis of mobility region from pBR322
    321..700     +  enhancer       CMV enhancer: human cytomegalovirus immediate early enhancer
    701..904     +  promoter       CMV promoter: human cytomegalovirus (CMV) immediate early promoter
    993..1220    +  LTR            5' LTR (truncated) (fragment): truncated 5' long terminal repeat (LTR) from human T-cell leukemia virus (HTLV) type 1
   1224..1334    +  intron         CMV intron (fragment): modified intron A from human cytomegalovirus
   1385..1453    +  CDS            Ighv1-61 (fragment): HVM05_MOUSE - Also known as Igh-VJ558. Experimental evidence at protein level: Swiss-Prot protein existence level 1. From Mus musculus (Mouse).
   1787..2803    +  CDS            IGHG1: IGHG1_HUMAN - Experimental evidence at protein level: Swiss-Prot protein existence level 1. Constant region of immunoglobulin heavy chains. Immunoglobulins, also known as antibodies, are membrane-bound or secreted glycoproteins produced by B lymphocytes. In the recognition phase of humoral immunity, the membrane-bound immunoglobulins serve as receptors which, upon binding of a specific antigen, trigger the clonal expansion and differentiation of B lymphocytes into immunoglobulins- secreting plasma cells. Secreted immunoglobulins mediate the effector phase of humoral immunity, which results in
   2858..3484    +  CDS            S (fragment): SPIKE_SARS2 - Experimental evidence at protein level: Swiss-Prot protein existence level 1. [Spike glycoprotein]: May down-regulate host tetherin (BST2) by lysosomal degradation, thereby counteracting its antiviral activity. From Severe acute respiratory syndrome coronavirus 2 (2019-nCoV) (SARS-CoV-2).
   3546..3770    +  polyA_signal   bGH poly(A) signal: bovine growth hormone polyadenylation signal
   4308..4896    -  rep_origin     ori: high-copy-number ColE1/pMB1/pBR322/pUC origin of replication
   5068..5139    -  CDS            bla(M) (fragment): β-lactamase lacking the signal sequence; bla(M); allows cytosolic expression of β-lactamase
   5151..5297    -  CDS            TRA2_ECOLX (fragment): Protein predicted: Swiss-Prot protein existence level 4. Required for transposition of transposon Tn903. From Escherichia coli.
   5438..6253    -  CDS            KanR: aminoglycoside phosphotransferase; aph(3')-Ia; confers resistance to kanamycin in bacteria or G418 (Geneticin®) in eukaryotes
   6376..6463    -  promoter       AmpR promoter (fragment): bla
   6558..35      +  CDS            rop (fragment) (across the origin): Rop protein, which maintains plasmids at low copy number; rop
