[The description below was written by a language model from this plasmid's Addgene catalogue record and pLannotate feature annotations shown in this document.]
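Description:
pVRC8400-SARS-CoV-2-RBD-BJ.1-AVI is a 6,558 nt mammalian expression plasmid built on the pVRC8400 backbone for secreted production of the receptor-binding domain (RBD) of the SARS-CoV-2 spike protein from the BJ.1 variant. It is propagated in E. coli from a high-copy ColE1/pUC-type origin and selected with kanamycin through an aph(3')-Ia resistance gene. The short β-lactamase, Tn903 transposase, rop and bom fragments in the annotation appear to be backbone remnants, not functional units.

Expression is driven by the human CMV immediate-early enhancer and promoter, followed by a fragment of the HTLV-1 5' LTR and a modified CMV intron A fragment, which are 5' untranslated elements commonly included to boost transcript processing and translation. A bovine growth hormone polyadenylation signal terminates the transcript. The open reading frame begins with a short segment matching a mouse immunoglobulin heavy-chain variable gene, most likely serving as the secretion leader. This is followed by human IgG1 constant-region sequence corresponding to the single-chain Fc (scFc) listed in the record, then the spike RBD fragment. According to the catalogue fields, an HRV3C protease site lies between the scFc and the RBD, and an AVI tag sits at the C terminus, although neither short element is annotated in the feature table.

The RBD carries 22 BJ.1-defining substitutions, including G339H, R346T, K417N, V445P, E484A, F490V, N501Y and Y505H. This layout would allow Fc-based capture of the secreted fusion, release of the RBD by HRV3C cleavage, and site-specific biotinylation at the AVI tag. That fits its use as a molecular probe for studying antibody or B-cell recognition of variant RBDs.
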