Addgene plasmid #196617: pVRC8400-SARS-CoV-2-RBD-BJ.1-AVI
Purpose: Expresses SARS-CoV-2 RBD protein from the BJ.1 variant with single chain Fc, HRV3C protease cleavage site, and AVI tag
Depositing lab: Peter Kwong. Depositing organization: National Institute of Allergy and Infectious Diseases (NIAID). Publication: Molecular probes of spike ectodomain and its subdomains for SARS-CoV-2 variants, Alpha through Omicron. Teng IT, Nazzari AF, Choe M, Liu T, Oliveira de Souza M, Petrova Y, Tsybovsky Y, Wang S, Zhang B, Artamonov M, Madan B, Huang A, Lopez Acevedo SN, Pan X, Ruckwardt TJ, DeKosky BJ, Mascola JR, Misasi J, Sullivan NJ, Zhou T, Kwong PD. PLoS One. 2022 May 24;17(5):e0268767. doi: 10.1371/journal.pone.0268767. eCollection 2022. PubMed 35609088.
Backbone
  Vector backbone: pVRC8400
  Vector type: Mammalian Expression
Growth in bacteria
  Bacterial resistance: Kanamycin, 50 μg/mL
  Growth temperature: 37°C
  Growth strain: DH5alpha
  Copy number: Unknown
Gene/Insert
  Gene/Insert name: SARS-CoV-2-RBD-BJ.1
  Mutation: G339H, R346T, L368I, S371F, S373P, S375F, T376A, D405N, R408S, K417N, N440K, V445P, G446S, S477N, T478K, V483A, E484A, F490V, Q493R, Q498R, N501Y, Y505H
  Tag / fusion protein: scFc (N terminal on insert); HRV3C (N terminal on insert); AVI (C terminal on insert)
Terms and licenses: Academic/Nonprofit Terms; Industry Terms: Not Available to Industry
Depositor comments: Please visit https://www.biorxiv.org/content/10.1101/2021.12.29.474491v1 for bioRxiv preprint.
How to cite: pVRC8400-SARS-CoV-2-RBD-BJ.1-AVI was a gift from Peter Kwong (Addgene plasmid # 196617 ; http://n2t.net/addgene:196617 ; RRID:Addgene_196617)
